LOCUS       Exported 11696 bp ds-DNA circular SYN 13-MAY-2021
DEFINITION  Lentiviral expression of PIK3CA Y1021C.
ACCESSION   .
VERSION     .
KEYWORDS    pHAGE-PIK3CA-Y1021C
SOURCE      synthetic DNA construct
  ORGANISM  synthetic DNA construct
REFERENCE   1 (bases 1 to 11696)
  AUTHORS   Ng PK, Li J, Jeong KJ, Shao S, Chen H, Tsang YH, Sengupta S, Wang Z,
            Bhavana VH, Tran R, Soewito S, Minussi DC, Moreno D, Kong K,
            Dogruluk T, Lu H, Gao J, Tokheim C, Zhou DC, Johnson AM, Zeng J, Ip
            CKM, Ju Z, Wester M, Yu S, Li Y, Vellano CP, Schultz N, Karchin R,
            Ding L, Lu Y, Cheung LWT, Chen K, Shaw KR, Meric-Bernstam F, Scott
            KL, Yi S, Sahni N, Liang H, Mills GB
  TITLE     Systematic Functional Annotation of Somatic Mutations in Cancer.
  JOURNAL   Cancer Cell. 2018 Mar 12;33(3):450-462.e10. doi:
            10.1016/j.ccell.2018.01.021.
  PUBMED    29533785
REFERENCE   2 (bases 1 to 11696)
  AUTHORS   .
  TITLE     Direct Submission
  JOURNAL   Exported May 13, 2021 from SnapGene Server 1.1.58
            http://www.snapgene.com
FEATURES             Location/Qualifiers
     source          1..11696
                     /organism="synthetic DNA construct"
                     /mol_type="other DNA"
     LTR             1..634
                     /label=3' LTR
                     /note="3' long terminal repeat (LTR) from HIV-1"
     misc_feature    681..806
                     /label=HIV-1 Psi
                     /note="packaging signal of human immunodeficiency virus
                     type 1"
     misc_feature    1303..1536
                     /label=RRE
                     /note="The Rev response element (RRE) of HIV-1 allows for
                     Rev-dependent mRNA export from the nucleus to the
                     cytoplasm."
     CDS             1721..1765
                     /codon_start=1
                     /product="antigenic peptide corresponding to amino acids
                     655 to 669 of the HIV envelope protein gp41 (Lutje Hulsik
                     et al., 2013)"
                     /label=gp41 peptide
                     /note="recognized by the 2H10 single-chain llama nanobody"
                     /translation="KNEQELLELDKWASL"
     misc_feature    2058..2175
                     /label=cPPT/CTS
                     /note="central polypurine tract and central termination
                     sequence of HIV-1"
     promoter        2223..3401
                     /label=EF-1-alpha promoter
                     /note="strong constitutive promoter for human elongation
                     factor EF-1-alpha"
     intron          2454..3392
                     /label=EF-1-alpha intron A
                     /note="intron upstream of the start codon of human
                     EF-1-alpha"
     primer_bind     3349..3369
                     /label=EF1a-F
                     /note="Human elongation factor-1a promoter, forward primer"
     protein_bind    3421..3445
                     /gene="mutant version of attB"
                     /label=attB1
                     /bound_moiety="BP Clonase(TM)"
                     /note="recombination site for the Gateway(R) BP reaction"
     protein_bind    complement(6656..6680)
                     /gene="mutant version of attB"
                     /label=attB2
                     /bound_moiety="BP Clonase(TM)"
                     /note="recombination site for the Gateway(R) BP reaction"
     promoter        6688..6706
                     /label=T3 promoter
                     /note="promoter for bacteriophage T3 RNA polymerase"
     primer_bind     complement(6731..6750)
                     /label=T7
                     /note="T7 promoter, forward primer"
     promoter        complement(6732..6750)
                     /label=T7 promoter
                     /note="promoter for bacteriophage T7 RNA polymerase"
     protein_bind    complement(6756..6776)
                     /gene="mutant version of attB"
                     /label=attB4
                     /bound_moiety="BP Clonase(TM)"
                     /note="core recombination site for the Gateway(R) BP
                     reaction"
     CDS             6830..6871
                     /codon_start=1
                     /product="epitope tag from simian virus 5"
                     /label=V5 tag
                     /translation="GKPIPNPLLGLDST"
     misc_feature    6892..7459
                     /label=IRES
                     /note="internal ribosome entry site (IRES) of the
                     encephalomyocarditis virus (EMCV)"
     misc_feature    6909..7461
                     /label=IRES
                     /note="internal ribosome entry site (IRES) of the
                     encephalomyocarditis virus (EMCV)"
     primer_bind     complement(7053..7070)
                     /label=IRES reverse
                     /note="IRES internal ribosome entry site, reverse primer.
                     Also called pCDH-rev"
     primer_bind     7280..7299
                     /label=IRES-F
                     /note="IRES internal ribosome entry site, forward primer"
     CDS             7473..8072
                     /codon_start=1
                     /gene="pac from Streptomyces alboniger"
                     /product="puromycin N-acetyltransferase"
                     /label=PuroR
                     /note="confers resistance to puromycin"
                     /translation="MTEYKPTVRLATRDDVPRAVRTLAAAFADYPATRHTVDPDRHIER
                     VTELQELFLTRVGLDIGKVWVADDGAAVAVWTTPESVEAGAVFAEIGPRMAELSGSRLA
                     AQQQMEGLLAPHRPKEPAWFLATVGVSPDHQGKGLGSAVVLPGVEAAERAGVPAFLETS
                     APRNLPFYERLGFTVTADVEVPEGPRTWCMTRKPGA"
     primer_bind     complement(7473..7492)
                     /label=Puro-R
                     /note="Puromycin resistance gene, reverse primer. Also
                     called puro-variant-R"
     primer_bind     7969..7989
                     /label=Puro-F
                     /note="Puromycin resistance gene, forward primer"
     misc_feature    8086..8674
                     /label=WPRE
                     /note="woodchuck hepatitis virus posttranscriptional
                     regulatory element"
     primer_bind     complement(8139..8159)
                     /label=WPRE-R
                     /note="WPRE, reverse primer"
     CDS             complement(8557..8568)
                     /codon_start=1
                     /product="Factor Xa recognition and cleavage site"
                     /label=Factor Xa site
                     /translation="IEGR"
     LTR             8749..8982
                     /label=3' LTR (Delta-U3)
                     /note="self-inactivating 3' long terminal repeat (LTR) from
                     HIV-1"
     primer_bind     complement(9101..9119)
                     /label=pBRforEco
                     /note="pBR322 vectors, upsteam of EcoRI site, forward
                     primer"
     promoter        9187..9291
                     /gene="bla"
                     /label=AmpR promoter
     CDS             9292..10152
                     /codon_start=1
                     /gene="bla"
                     /product="beta-lactamase"
                     /label=AmpR
                     /note="confers resistance to ampicillin, carbenicillin, and
                     related antibiotics"
                     /translation="MSIQHFRVALIPFFAAFCLPVFAHPETLVKVKDAEDQLGARVGYI
                     ELDLNSGKILESFRPEERFPMMSTFKVLLCGAVLSRVDAGQEQLGRRIHYSQNDLVEYS
                     PVTEKHLTDGMTVRELCSAAITMSDNTAANLLLTTIGGPKELTAFLHNMGDHVTRLDRW
                     EPELNEAIPNDERDTTMPVAMATTLRKLLTGELLTLASRQQLIDWMEADKVAGPLLRSA
                     LPAGWFIADKSGAGERGSRGIIAALGPDGKPSRIVVIYTTGSQATMDERNRQIAEIGAS
                     LIKHW"
     primer_bind     complement(9510..9529)
                     /label=Amp-R
                     /note="Ampicillin resistance gene, reverse primer"
     rep_origin      10323..10911
                     /direction=RIGHT
                     /label=ori
                     /note="high-copy-number ColE1/pMB1/pBR322/pUC origin of
                     replication"
     primer_bind     10812..10831
                     /label=pBR322ori-F
                     /note="pBR322 origin, forward primer"
     primer_bind     11065..11082
                     /label=L4440
                     /note="L4440 vector, forward primer"
     primer_bind     11174..11193
                     /label=SV40pro-F
                     /note="SV40 promoter/origin, forward primer"
     protein_bind    11322..11343
                     /label=CAP binding site
                     /bound_moiety="E. coli catabolite activator protein"
                     /note="CAP binding activates transcription in the presence
                     of cAMP."
     promoter        11358..11388
                     /label=lac promoter
                     /note="promoter for the E. coli lac operon"
     protein_bind    11396..11412
                     /label=lac operator
                     /bound_moiety="lac repressor encoded by lacI"
                     /note="The lac repressor binds to the lac operator to
                     inhibit transcription in E. coli. This inhibition can be
                     relieved by adding lactose or
                     isopropyl-beta-D-thiogalactopyranoside (IPTG)."
     primer_bind     11401..11423
                     /label=M13/pUC Reverse
                     /note="In lacZ gene"
     primer_bind     11420..11436
                     /label=M13 rev
                     /note="common sequencing primer, one of multiple similar
                     variants"
     primer_bind     11420..11436
                     /label=M13 Reverse
                     /note="In lacZ gene. Also called M13-rev"
     primer_bind     11486..11505
                     /label=EBV-rev
                     /note="SV40 polyA terminator, reverse primer"
ORIGIN
        1 tggaagggct aattcactcc caaagaagac aagatatcct tgatctgtgg atctaccaca
       61 cacaaggcta cttccctgat tagcagaact acacaccagg gccaggggtc agatatccac
      121 tgacctttgg atggtgctac aagctagtac cagttgagcc agataaggta gaagaggcca
      181 ataaaggaga gaacaccagc ttgttacacc ctgtgagcct gcatgggatg gatgacccgg
      241 agagagaagt gttagagtgg aggtttgaca gccgcctagc atttcatcac gtggcccgag
      301 agctgcatcc ggagtacttc aagaactgct gatatcgagc ttgctacaag ggactttccg
      361 ctggggactt tccagggagg cgtggcctgg gcgggactgg ggagtggcga gccctcagat
      421 cctgcatata agcagctgct ttttgcctgt actgggtctc tctggttaga ccagatctga
      481 gcctgggagc tctctggcta actagggaac ccactgctta agcctcaata aagcttgcct
      541 tgagtgcttc aagtagtgtg tgcccgtctg ttgtgtgact ctggtaacta gagatccctc
      601 agaccctttt agtcagtgtg gaaaatctct agcagtggcg cccgaacagg gacttgaaag
      661 cgaaagggaa accagaggag ctctctcgac gcaggactcg gcttgctgaa gcgcgcacgg
      721 caagaggcga ggggcggcga ctggtgagta cgccaaaaat tttgactagc ggaggctaga
      781 aggagagaga tgggtgcgag agcgtcagta ttaagcgggg gagaattaga tcgcgatggg
      841 aaaaaattcg gttaaggcca gggggaaaga aaaaatataa attaaaacat atagtatggg
      901 caagcaggga gctagaacga ttcgcagtta atcctggcct gttagaaaca tcagaaggct
      961 gtagacaaat actgggacag ctacaaccat cccttcagac aggatcagaa gaacttagat
     1021 cattatataa tacagtagca accctctatt gtgtgcatca aaggatagag ataaaagaca
     1081 ccaaggaagc tttagacaag atagaggaag agcaaaacaa aagtaagacc accgcacagc
     1141 aagcggccgg ccgctgatct tcagacctgg aggaggagat atgagggaca attggagaag
     1201 tgaattatat aaatataaag tagtaaaaat tgaaccatta ggagtagcac ccaccaaggc
     1261 aaagagaaga gtggtgcaga gagaaaaaag agcagtggga ataggagctt tgttccttgg
     1321 gttcttggga gcagcaggaa gcactatggg cgcagcgtca atgacgctga cggtacaggc
     1381 cagacaatta ttgtctggta tagtgcagca gcagaacaat ttgctgaggg ctattgaggc
     1441 gcaacagcat ctgttgcaac tcacagtctg gggcatcaag cagctccagg caagaatcct
     1501 ggctgtggaa agatacctaa aggatcaaca gctcctgggg atttggggtt gctctggaaa
     1561 actcatttgc accactgctg tgccttggaa tgctagttgg agtaataaat ctctggaaca
     1621 gatttggaat cacacgacct ggatggagtg ggacagagaa attaacaatt acacaagctt
     1681 aatacactcc ttaattgaag aatcgcaaaa ccagcaagaa aagaatgaac aagaattatt
     1741 ggaattagat aaatgggcaa gtttgtggaa ttggtttaac ataacaaatt ggctgtggta
     1801 tataaaatta ttcataatga tagtaggagg cttggtaggt ttaagaatag tttttgctgt
     1861 actttctata gtgaatagag ttaggcaggg atattcacca ttatcgtttc agacccacct
     1921 cccaaccccg aggggacccg acaggcccga aggaatagaa gaagaaggtg gagagagaga
     1981 cagagacaga tccattcgat tagtgaacgg atctcgacgg tatcgccgaa ttcacaaatg
     2041 gcagtattca tccacaattt taaaagaaaa ggggggattg gggggtacag tgcaggggaa
     2101 agaatagtag acataatagc aacagacata caaactaaag aattacaaaa acaaattaca
     2161 aaaattcaaa attttcgggt ttattacagg gacagcagag atccagtttg gactagtcgt
     2221 gaggctccgg tgcccgtcag tgggcagagc gcacatcgcc cacagtcccc gagaagttgg
     2281 ggggaggggt cggcaattga accggtgcct agagaaggtg gcgcggggta aactgggaaa
     2341 gtgatgtcgt gtactggctc cgcctttttc ccgagggtgg gggagaaccg tatataagtg
     2401 cagtagtcgc cgtgaacgtt ctttttcgca acgggtttgc cgccagaaca caggtaagtg
     2461 ccgtgtgtgg ttcccgcggg cctggcctct ttacgggtta tggcccttgc gtgccttgaa
     2521 ttacttccac ctggctgcag tacgtgattc ttgatcccga gcttcgggtt ggaagtgggt
     2581 gggagagttc gaggccttgc gcttaaggag ccccttcgcc tcgtgcttga gttgaggcct
     2641 ggcctgggcg ctggggccgc cgcgtgcgaa tctggtggca ccttcgcgcc tgtctcgctg
     2701 ctttcgataa gtctctagcc atttaaaatt tttgatgacc tgctgcgacg ctttttttct
     2761 ggcaagatag tcttgtaaat gcgggccaag atctgcacac tggtatttcg gtttttgggg
     2821 ccgcgggcgg cgacggggcc cgtgcgtccc agcgcacatg ttcggcgagg cggggcctgc
     2881 gagcgcggcc accgagaatc ggacgggggt agtctcaagc tggccggcct gctctggtgc
     2941 ctggcctcgc gccgccgtgt atcgccccgc cctgggcggc aaggctggcc cggtcggcac
     3001 cagttgcgtg agcggaaaga tggccgcttc ccggccctgc tgcagggagc tcaaaatgga
     3061 ggacgcggcg ctcgggagag cgggcgggtg agtcacccac acaaaggaaa agggcctttc
     3121 cgtcctcagc cgtcgcttca tgtgactcca cggagtaccg ggcgccgtcc aggcacctcg
     3181 attagttctc gagcttttgg agtacgtcgt ctttaggttg gggggagggg ttttatgcga
     3241 tggagtttcc ccacactgag tgggtggaga ctgaagttag gccagcttgg cacttgatgt
     3301 aattctcctt ggaatttgcc ctttttgagt ttggatcttg gttcattctc aagcctcaga
     3361 cagtggttca aagttttttt cttccatttc aggtgtcgtg aagcggccct gcagatatca
     3421 acaagtttgt acaaaaaagc aggcaccatg cctccaagac catcatcagg tgaactgtgg
     3481 ggcatccact tgatgccccc aagaatccta gtagaatgtt tactaccaaa tggaatgata
     3541 gtgactttag aatgcctccg tgaggctaca ttaataacca taaagcatga actatttaaa
     3601 gaagcaagaa aataccccct ccatcaactt cttcaagatg aatcttctta cattttcgta
     3661 agtgttactc aagaagcaga aagggaagaa ttttttgatg aaacaagacg actttgtgac
     3721 cttcggcttt ttcaaccctt tttaaaagta attgaaccag taggcaaccg tgaagaaaag
     3781 atcctcaatc gagaaattgg ttttgctatc ggcatgccag tgtgtgaatt tgatatggtt
     3841 aaagatccag aagtacagga cttccgaaga aatattctga acgtttgtaa agaagctgtg
     3901 gatcttaggg acctcaattc acctcatagt agagcaatgt atgtctatcc tccaaatgta
     3961 gaatcttcac cagaattgcc aaagcacata tataataaat tagataaagg gcaaataata
     4021 gtggtgatct gggtaatagt ttctccaaat aatgacaagc agaagtatac tctgaaaatc
     4081 aaccatgact gtgtaccaga acaagtaatt gctgaagcaa tcaggaaaaa aactcgaagt
     4141 atgttgctat cctctgaaca actaaaactc tgtgttttag aatatcaggg caagtatatt
     4201 ttaaaagtgt gtggatgtga tgaatacttc ctagaaaaat atcctctgag tcagtataag
     4261 tatataagaa gctgtataat gcttgggagg atgcccaatt tgatgttgat ggctaaagaa
     4321 agcctttatt ctcaactgcc aatggactgt tttacaatgc catcttattc cagacgcatt
     4381 tccacagcta caccatatat gaatggagaa acatctacaa aatccctttg ggttataaat
     4441 agtgcactca gaataaaaat tctttgtgca acctacgtga atgtaaatat tcgagacatt
     4501 gataagatct atgttcgaac aggtatctac catggaggag aacccttatg tgacaatgtg
     4561 aacactcaaa gagtaccttg ttccaatccc aggtggaatg aatggctgaa ttatgatata
     4621 tacattcctg atcttcctcg tgctgctcga ctttgccttt ccatttgctc tgttaaaggc
     4681 cgaaagggtg ctaaagagga acactgtcca ttggcatggg gaaatataaa cttgtttgat
     4741 tacacagaca ctctagtatc tggaaaaatg gctttgaatc tttggccagt acctcatgga
     4801 ttagaagatt tgctgaaccc tattggtgtt actggatcaa atccaaataa agaaactcca
     4861 tgcttagagt tggagtttga ctggttcagc agtgtggtaa agttcccaga tatgtcagtg
     4921 attgaagagc atgccaattg gtctgtatcc cgagaagcag gatttagcta ttcccacgca
     4981 ggactgagta acagactagc tagagacaat gaattaaggg aaaatgacaa agaacagctc
     5041 aaagcaattt ctacacgaga tcctctctct gaaatcactg agcaggagaa agattttcta
     5101 tggagtcaca gacactattg tgtaactatc cccgaaattc tacccaaatt gcttctgtct
     5161 gttaaatgga attctagaga tgaagtagcc cagatgtatt gcttggtaaa agattggcct
     5221 ccaatcaaac ctgaacaggc tatggaactt ctggactgta attacccaga tcctatggtt
     5281 cgaggttttg ctgttcggtg cttggaaaaa tatttaacag atgacaaact ttctcagtat
     5341 ttaattcagc tagtacaggt cctaaaatat gaacaatatt tggataactt gcttgtgaga
     5401 tttttactga agaaagcatt gactaatcaa aggattgggc actttttctt ttggcattta
     5461 aaatctgaga tgcacaataa aacagttagc cagaggtttg gcctgctttt ggagtcctat
     5521 tgtcgtgcat gtgggatgta tttgaagcac ctgaataggc aagtcgaggc aatggaaaag
     5581 ctcattaact taactgacat tctcaaacag gagaagaagg atgaaacaca aaaggtacag
     5641 atgaagtttt tagttgagca aatgaggcga ccagatttca tggatgctct acagggcttt
     5701 ctgtctcctc taaaccctgc tcatcaacta ggaaacctca ggcttgaaga gtgtcgaatt
     5761 atgtcctctg caaaaaggcc actgtggttg aattgggaga acccagacat catgtcagag
     5821 ttactgtttc agaacaatga gatcatcttt aaaaatgggg atgatttacg gcaagatatg
     5881 ctaacacttc aaattattcg tattatggaa aatatctggc aaaatcaagg tcttgatctt
     5941 cgaatgttac cttatggttg tctgtcaatc ggtgactgtg tgggacttat tgaggtggtg
     6001 cgaaattctc acactattat gcaaattcag tgcaaaggcg gcttgaaagg tgcactgcag
     6061 ttcaacagcc acacactaca tcagtggctc aaagacaaga acaaaggaga aatatatgat
     6121 gcagccattg acctgtttac acgttcatgt gctggatact gtgtagctac cttcattttg
     6181 ggaattggag atcgtcacaa tagtaacatc atggtgaaag acgatggaca actgtttcat
     6241 atagattttg gacacttttt ggatcacaag aagaaaaaat ttggttataa acgagaacgt
     6301 gtgccatttg ttttgacaca ggatttctta atagtgatta gtaaaggagc ccaagaatgc
     6361 acaaagacaa gagaatttga gaggtttcag gagatgtgtt acaaggctta tctagctatt
     6421 cgacagcatg ccaatctctt cataaatctt ttctcaatga tgcttggctc tggaatgcca
     6481 gaactacaat cttttgatga cattgcatgc attcgaaaga ccctagcctt agataaaact
     6541 gagcaagagg ctttggagta tttcatgaaa caaatgaatg atgcacatca tggtggctgg
     6601 acaacaaaaa tggattggat cttccacaca attaaacagc atgcattgaa ctagaaccca
     6661 gctttcttgt acaaagtggt gatatccaat taaccctcac taaaggtatt tgataagaga
     6721 atgaagaagt ccctatagtg agtcgtatta ccacccaact tttctataca aagtggttga
     6781 tatccagcac agtggcggcc gctcgagtct agagggcccg cggttcgaag gtaagcctat
     6841 ccctaaccct ctcctcggtc tcgattctac gcgtaccggt tagtaatgag atccctcccc
     6901 cccccctaac gttactggcc gaagccgctt ggaataaggc cggtgtgcgt ttgtctatat
     6961 gttattttcc accatattgc cgtcttttgg caatgtgagg gcccggaaac ctggccctgt
     7021 cttcttgacg agcattccta ggggtctttc ccctctcgcc aaaggaatgc aaggtctgtt
     7081 gaatgtcgtg aaggaagcag ttcctctgga agcttcttga agacaaacaa cgtctgtagc
     7141 gaccctttgc aggcagcgga accccccacc tggcgacagg tgcctctgcg gccaaaagcc
     7201 acgtgtataa gatacacctg caaaggcggc acaaccccag tgccacgttg tgagttggat
     7261 agttgtggaa agagtcaaat ggctctcctc aagcgtattc aacaaggggc tgaaggatgc
     7321 ccagaaggta ccccattgta tgggatctga tctggggcct cggtgcacat gctttacatg
     7381 tgtttagtcg aggttaaaaa aacgtctagg ccccccgaac cacggggacg tggttttcct
     7441 ttgaaaaaca cgatgataat atggccacac atatgaccga gtacaagccc acggtgcgcc
     7501 tcgccacccg cgacgacgtc cccagggccg tacgcaccct cgccgccgcg ttcgccgact
     7561 accccgccac gcgccacacc gtcgatccgg accgccacat cgagcgggtc accgagctgc
     7621 aagaactctt cctcacgcgc gtcgggctcg acatcggcaa ggtgtgggtc gcggacgacg
     7681 gcgccgcggt ggcggtctgg accacgccgg agagcgtcga agcgggggcg gtgttcgccg
     7741 agatcggccc gcgcatggcc gagttgagcg gttcccggct ggccgcgcag caacagatgg
     7801 aaggcctcct ggcgccgcac cggcccaagg agcccgcgtg gttcctggcc accgtcggcg
     7861 tctcgcccga ccaccagggc aagggtctgg gcagcgccgt cgtgctcccc ggagtggagg
     7921 cggccgagcg cgccggggtg cccgccttcc tggagacctc cgcgccccgc aacctcccct
     7981 tctacgagcg gctcggcttc accgtcaccg ccgacgtcga ggtgcccgaa ggaccgcgca
     8041 cctggtgcat gacccgcaag cccggtgcct aaatcgatag atcctaatca acctctggat
     8101 tacaaaattt gtgaaagatt gactggtatt cttaactatg ttgctccttt tacgctatgt
     8161 ggatacgctg ctttaatgcc tttgtatcat gctattgctt cccgtatggc tttcattttc
     8221 tcctccttgt ataaatcctg gttgctgtct ctttatgagg agttgtggcc cgttgtcagg
     8281 caacgtggcg tggtgtgcac tgtgtttgct gacgcaaccc ccactggttg gggcattgcc
     8341 accacctgtc agctcctttc cgggactttc gctttccccc tccctattgc cacggcggaa
     8401 ctcatcgccg cctgccttgc ccgctgctgg acaggggctc ggctgttggg cactgacaat
     8461 tccgtggtgt tgtcggggaa atcatcgtcc tttccttggc tgctcgcctg tgttgccacc
     8521 tggattctgc gcgggacgtc cttctgctac gtcccttcgg ccctcaatcc agcggacctt
     8581 ccttcccgcg gcctgctgcc ggctctgcgg cctcttccgc gtcttcgcct tcgccctcag
     8641 acgagtcgga tctccctttg ggccgcctcc ccgcctgaga tcctttaaga ccaatgactt
     8701 acaaggcagc tgtagatctt agccactttt taaaagaaaa ggggggactg gaagggctaa
     8761 ttcactccca acgaagacaa gatctgcttt ttgcttgtac tgggtctctc tggttagacc
     8821 agatctgagc ctgggagctc tctggctaac tagggaaccc actgcttaag cctcaataaa
     8881 gcttgccttg agtgcttcaa gtagtgtgtg cccgtctgtt gtgtgactct ggtaactaga
     8941 gatccctcag acccttttag tcagtgtgga aaatctctag cagtagtagt tcatgtcatc
     9001 ttattattca gtatttataa cttgcaaaga aatgaatatc agagagtgag aggcccgggt
     9061 taattaagga aagggctaga tcattcttga agacgaaagg gcctcgtgat acgcctattt
     9121 ttataggtta atgtcatgat aataatggtt tcttagacgt caggtggcac ttttcgggga
     9181 aatgtgcgcg gaacccctat ttgtttattt ttctaaatac attcaaatat gtatccgctc
     9241 atgagacaat aaccctgata aatgcttcaa taatattgaa aaaggaagag tatgagtatt
     9301 caacatttcc gtgtcgccct tattcccttt tttgcggcat tttgccttcc tgtttttgct
     9361 cacccagaaa cgctggtgaa agtaaaagat gctgaagatc agttgggtgc acgagtgggt
     9421 tacatcgaac tggatctcaa cagcggtaag atccttgaga gttttcgccc cgaagaacgt
     9481 tttccaatga tgagcacttt taaagttctg ctatgtggcg cggtattatc ccgtgttgac
     9541 gccgggcaag agcaactcgg tcgccgcata cactattctc agaatgactt ggttgagtac
     9601 tcaccagtca cagaaaagca tcttacggat ggcatgacag taagagaatt atgcagtgct
     9661 gccataacca tgagtgataa cactgcggcc aacttacttc tgacaacgat cggaggaccg
     9721 aaggagctaa ccgctttttt gcacaacatg ggggatcatg taactcgcct tgatcgttgg
     9781 gaaccggagc tgaatgaagc cataccaaac gacgagcgtg acaccacgat gcctgtagca
     9841 atggcaacaa cgttgcgcaa actattaact ggcgaactac ttactctagc ttcccggcaa
     9901 caattaatag actggatgga ggcggataaa gttgcaggac cacttctgcg ctcggccctt
     9961 ccggctggct ggtttattgc tgataaatct ggagccggtg agcgtgggtc tcgcggtatc
    10021 attgcagcac tggggccaga tggtaagccc tcccgtatcg tagttatcta cacgacgggg
    10081 agtcaggcaa ctatggatga acgaaataga cagatcgctg agataggtgc ctcactgatt
    10141 aagcattggt aactgtcaga ccaagtttac tcatatatac tttagattga tttaaaactt
    10201 catttttaat ttaaaaggat ctaggtgaag atcctttttg ataatctcat gaccaaaatc
    10261 ccttaacgtg agttttcgtt ccactgagcg tcagaccccg tagaaaagat caaaggatct
    10321 tcttgagatc ctttttttct gcgcgtaatc tgctgcttgc aaacaaaaaa accaccgcta
    10381 ccagcggtgg tttgtttgcc ggatcaagag ctaccaactc tttttccgaa ggtaactggc
    10441 ttcagcagag cgcagatacc aaatactgtt cttctagtgt agccgtagtt aggccaccac
    10501 ttcaagaact ctgtagcacc gcctacatac ctcgctctgc taatcctgtt accagtggct
    10561 gctgccagtg gcgataagtc gtgtcttacc gggttggact caagacgata gttaccggat
    10621 aaggcgcagc ggtcgggctg aacggggggt tcgtgcacac agcccagctt ggagcgaacg
    10681 acctacaccg aactgagata cctacagcgt gagctatgag aaagcgccac gcttcccgaa
    10741 gggagaaagg cggacaggta tccggtaagc ggcagggtcg gaacaggaga gcgcacgagg
    10801 gagcttccag ggggaaacgc ctggtatctt tatagtcctg tcgggtttcg ccacctctga
    10861 cttgagcgtc gatttttgtg atgctcgtca ggggggcgga gcctatggaa aaacgccagc
    10921 aacgcggcct ttttacggtt cctggccttt tgctggcctt ttgctcacat gttctttcct
    10981 gcgttatccc ctgattctgt ggataaccgt attaccgcct ttgagtgagc tgataccgct
    11041 cgccgcagcc gaacgaccga gcgcagcgag tcagtgagcg aggaagcgga agagcgccca
    11101 atacgcaaac cgcctctccc cgcgcgttgg ccgattcatt aatgcagcaa gctcatggct
    11161 gactaatttt ttttatttat gcagaggccg aggccgcctc ggcctctgag ctattccaga
    11221 agtagtgagg aggctttttt ggaggcctag gcttttgcaa aaagctcccc gtggcacgac
    11281 aggtttcccg actggaaagc gggcagtgag cgcaacgcaa ttaatgtgag ttagctcact
    11341 cattaggcac cccaggcttt acactttatg cttccggctc gtatgttgtg tggaattgtg
    11401 agcggataac aatttcacac aggaaacagc tatgacatga ttacgaattt cacaaataaa
    11461 gcattttttt cactgcattc tagttgtggt ttgtccaaac tcatcaatgt atcttatcat
    11521 gtctggatca actggataac tcaagctaac caaaatcatc ccaaacttcc caccccatac
    11581 cctattacca ctgccaatta cctgtggttt catttactct aaacctgtga ttcctctgaa
    11641 ttattttcat tttaaagaaa ttgtatttgt taaatatgta ctacaaactt agtagt
//
