[The description below was written by a language model from this plasmid's Addgene catalogue record and the feature table of its GenBank file.]
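Description:
pHAGE-PIK3CA-Y1021C is an 11.7 kb HIV-1-based lentiviral expression plasmid built on the pHAGE backbone and carrying human PIK3CA, which encodes the p110-alpha catalytic subunit of PI3K, with the Y1021C substitution. It is propagated in E. coli through a high-copy ColE1/pUC-type origin with ampicillin selection (AmpR). The viral portion comprises a full-length LTR at the upstream end (labelled as a 3' LTR in the annotation although it occupies the 5' position), the Psi packaging signal, the Rev response element for Rev-dependent nuclear export of the genomic RNA, the cPPT/CTS, and a downstream U3-deleted LTR that makes the integrated provirus self-inactivating.

Between these elements, the human EF-1-alpha promoter with its first intron drives constitutive expression. The PIK3CA open reading frame is not annotated as a feature, but it corresponds to the roughly 3.2 kb interval between the attB1 and attB2 sites left by Gateway recombination. Downstream lie short T3 and T7 promoter sequences, an attB4 core site and a V5 epitope tag. The record does not state whether the V5 tag is fused in frame to the insert. An EMCV IRES then allows translation of puromycin N-acetyltransferase from the same transcript, so that puromycin selection enriches for transduced cells expressing the cassette, and a WPRE enhances transcript expression.

The construct is intended for lentiviral delivery and stable expression of this PIK3CA variant in mammalian cells. It comes from a study that systematically tested the functional effects of somatic cancer mutations.
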