Addgene plasmid #116549: pHAGE-PIK3CA-Y1021C
Purpose: Lentiviral expression of PIK3CA Y1021C
Depositing lab: Gordon Mills & Kenneth Scott. Depositing organization: Baylor College of Medicine. Publication: Systematic Functional Annotation of Somatic Mutations in Cancer. Ng PK, Li J, Jeong KJ, Shao S, Chen H, Tsang YH, Sengupta S, Wang Z, Bhavana VH, Tran R, Soewito S, Minussi DC, Moreno D, Kong K, Dogruluk T, Lu H, Gao J, Tokheim C, Zhou DC, Johnson AM, Zeng J, Ip CKM, Ju Z, Wester M, Yu S, Li Y, Vellano CP, Schultz N, Karchin R, Ding L, Lu Y, Cheung LWT, Chen K, Shaw KR, Meric-Bernstam F, Scott KL, Yi S, Sahni N, Liang H, Mills GB. Cancer Cell. 2018 Mar 12;33(3):450-462.e10. doi: 10.1016/j.ccell.2018.01.021. PubMed 29533785.
Backbone
  Vector backbone: pHAGE
  Vector type: Lentiviral
Growth in bacteria
  Bacterial resistance: Ampicillin, 100 μg/mL
  Growth temperature: 37°C
  Growth strain: Stbl3
  Copy number: High Copy
Gene/Insert
  Gene/Insert name: PIK3CA
  Species: H. sapiens (human)
  Mutation: Y1021C
  Entrez Gene: PIK3CA (a.k.a. CCM4, CLAPO, CLOVE, CWS5, HMH, MCAP, MCM, MCMTC, PI3K, PI3K-alpha, p110-alpha)
  Cloning method: Gateway Cloning
Terms and licenses: Academic/Nonprofit Terms; Industry Terms: Not Available to Industry
How to cite: pHAGE-PIK3CA-Y1021C was a gift from Gordon Mills & Kenneth Scott (Addgene plasmid # 116549 ; http://n2t.net/addgene:116549 ; RRID:Addgene_116549)
