>Addgene plasmid #116549 | pHAGE-PIK3CA-Y1021C | depositor partial sequence | sequence record 219424 | insert
ATGCCTCCACGACCATCATCAGGTGAACTGTGGGGCATCCACTTGATGCCCCCAAGAATCCTAGTAGAAT
GTTTACTACCAAATGGAATGATAGTGACTTTAGAATGCCTCCGTGAGGCTACATTAATAACCATAAAGCA
TGAACTATTTAAAGAAGCAAGAAAATACCCCCTCCATCAACTTCTTCAAGATGAATCTTCTTACATTTTC
GTAAGTGTTACTCAAGAAGCAGAAAGGGAAGAATTTTTTGATGAAACAAGACGACTTTGTGACCTTCGGC
TTTTTCAACCCTTTTTAAAAGTAATTGAACCAGTAGGCAACCGTGAAGAAAAGATCCTCAATCGAGAAAT
TGGTTTTGCTATCGGCATGCCAGTGTGTGAATTTGATATGGTTAAAGATCCAGAAGTACAGGACTTCCGA
AGAAATATTCTGAACGTTTGTAAAGAAGCTGTGGATCTTAGGGACCTCAATTCACCTCATAGTAGAGCAA
TGTATGTCTATCCTCCAAATGTAGAATCTTCACCAGAATTGCCAAAGCACATATATAATAAATTAGATAA
AGGGCAAATAATAGTGGTGATCTGGGTAATAGTTTCTCCAAATAATGACAAGCAGAAGTATACTCTGAAA
ATCAACCATGACTGTGTACCAGAACAAGTAATTGCTGAAGCAATCAGGAAAAAAACTCGAAGTATGTTGC
TATCCTCTGAACAACTAAAACTCTGTGTTTTAGAATATCAGGGCAAGTATATTTTAAAAGTGTGTGGATG
TGATGAATACTTCCTAGAAAAATATCCTCTGAGTCAGTATAAGTATATAAGAAGCTGTATAATGCTTGGG
AGGATGCCCAATTTGATGTTGATGGCTAAAGAAAGCCTTTATTCTCAACTGCCAATGGACTGTTTTACAA
TGCCATCTTATTCCAGACGCATTTCCACAGCTACACCATATATGAATGGAGAAACATCTACAAAATCCCT
TTGGGTTATAAATAGTGCACTCAGAATAAAAATTCTTTGTGCAACCTACGTGAATGTAAATATTCGAGAC
ATTGATAAGATCTATGTTCGAACAGGTATCTACCATGGAGGAGAACCCTTATGTGACAATGTGAACACTC
AAAGAGTACCTTGTTCCAATCCCAGGTGGAATGAATGGCTGAATTATGATATATACATTCCTGATCTTCC
TCGTGCTGCTCGACTTTGCCTTTCCATTTGCTCTGTTAAAGGCCGAAAGGGTGCTAAAGAGGAACACTGT
CCATTGGCATGGGGAAATATAAACTTGTTTGATTACACAGACACTCTAGTATCTGGAAAAATGGCTTTGA
ATCTTTGGCCAGTACCTCATGGATTAGAAGATTTGCTGAACCCTATTGGTGTTACTGGATCAAATCCAAA
TAAAGAAACTCCATGCTTAGAGTTGGAGTTTGACTGGTTCAGCAGTGTGGTAAAGTTCCCAGATATGTCA
GTGATTGAAGAGCATGCCAATTGGTCTGTATCCCGAGAAGCAGGATTTAGCTATTCCCACGCAGGACTGA
GTAACAGACTAGCTAGAGACAATGAATTAAGGGAAAATGACAAAGAACAGCTCAAAGCAATTTCTACACG
AGATCCTCTCTCTGAAATCACTGAGCAGGAGAAAGATTTTCTATGGAGTCACAGACACTATTGTGTAACT
ATCCCCGAAATTCTACCCAAATTGCTTCTGTCTGTTAAATGGAATTCTAGAGATGAAGTAGCCCAGATGT
ATTGCTTGGTAAAAGATTGGCCTCCAATCAAACCTGAACAGGCTATGGAACTTCTGGACTGTAATTACCC
AGATCCTATGGTTCGAGGTTTTGCTGTTCGGTGCTTGGAAAAATATTTAACAGATGACAAACTTTCTCAG
TATTTAATTCAGCTAGTACAGGTCCTAAAATATGAACAATATTTGGATAACTTGCTTGTGAGATTTTTAC
TGAAGAAAGCATTGACTAATCAAAGGATTGGGCACTTTTTCTTTTGGCATTTAAAATCTGAGATGCACAA
TAAAACAGTTAGCCAGAGGTTTGGCCTGCTTTTGGAGTCCTATTGTCGTGCATGTGGGATGTATTTGAAG
CACCTGAATAGGCAAGTCGAGGCAATGGAAAAGCTCATTAACTTAACTGACATTCTCAAACAGGAGAAGA
AGGATGAAACACAAAAGGTACAGATGAAGTTTTTAGTTGAGCAAATGAGGCGACCAGATTTCATGGATGC
TCTACAGGGCTTTCTGTCTCCTCTAAACCCTGCTCATCAACTAGGAAACCTCAGGCTTGAAGAGTGTCGA
ATTATGTCCTCTGCAAAAAGGCCACTGTGGTTGAATTGGGAGAACCCAGACATCATGTCAGAGTTACTGT
TTCAGAACAATGAGATCATCTTTAAAAATGGGGATGATTTACGGCAAGATATGCTAACACTTCAAATTAT
TCGTATTATGGAAAATATCTGGCAAAATCAAGGTCTTGATCTTCGAATGTTACCTTATGGTTGTCTGTCA
ATCGGTGACTGTGTGGGACTTATTGAGGTGGTGCGAAATTCTCACACTATTATGCAAATTCAGTGCAAAG
GCGGCTTGAAAGGTGCACTGCAGTTCAACAGCCACACACTACATCAGTGGCTCAAAGACAAGAACAAAGG
AGAAATATATGATGCAGCCATTGACCTGTTTACACGTTCATGTGCTGGATACTGTGTAGCTACCTTCATT
TTGGGAATTGGAGATCGTCACAATAGTAACATCATGGTGAAAGACGATGGACAACTGTTTCATATAGATT
TTGGACACTTTTTGGATCACAAGAAGAAAAAATTTGGTTATAAACGAGAACGTGTGCCATTTGTTTTGAC
ACAGGATTTCTTAATAGTGATTAGTAAAGGAGCCCAAGAATGCACAAAGACAAGAGAATTTGAGAGGTTT
CAGGAGATGTGTTACAAGGCTTATCTAGCTATTCGACAGCATGCCAATCTCTTCATAAATCTTTTCTCAA
TGATGCTTGGCTCTGGAATGCCAGAACTACAATCTTTTGATGACATTGCATGCATTCGAAAGACCCTAGC
CTTAGATAAAACTGAGCAAGAGGCTTTGGAGTATTTCATGAAACAAATGAATGATGCACATCATGGTGGC
TGGACAACAAAAATGGATTGGATCTTCCACACAATTAAACAGCATGCATTGAACTGA
